>Addgene plasmid #72040 | Sema6b(S)-AP-His | depositor full sequence | sequence record 131226 | Full Sequence
GTCGAGGTCTCGACGGTATCGATTGACATTGATTATTGACTAGCTAGTTATTAATAGTAATCAATTACGG
GGTCATTAGTTCATAGCCCATATATGGAGTTCCGCGTTACATAACTTACGGTAAATGGCCCGCCTGGCTG
ACCGCCCAACGACCCCCGCCCATTGACGTCAATAATGACGTATGTTCCCATAGTAACGCCAATAGGGACT
TTCCATTGACGTCAATGGGTGGAGTATTTACGGTAAACTGCCCACTTGGCAGTACATCAAGTGTATCATA
TGCCAAGTCCGCCCCCTATTGACGTCAATGACGGTAAATGGCCCGCCTGGCATTATGCCCAGTACATGAC
CTTACGGGACTTTCCTACTTGGCAGTACATCTACGTATTAGTCATCGCTATTACCATGGTGATGCGGTTT
TGGCAGTACACCAATGGGCGTGGATAGCGGTTTGACTCACGGGGATTTCCAAGTCTCCACCCCATTGACG
TCAATGGGAGTTTGTTTTGGCACCAAAATCAACGGGACTTTCCAAAATGTCGTAATAACCCCGCCCCGTT
GACGCAAATGGGCGGTAGGCGTGTACGGTGGGAGGTCTATATAAGCAGAGCTCGTTTAGTGAACCGTCAG
ATCGCCTGGAGACGCCATCCACGCTGTTTTGACCTCCATAGAAGACACCGGGACCGATCCAGCCTCCGCG
GCCGGGAACGGTGCATTGGAACGCGGATTCCCCGTGCCAAGAGTGACGTAAGTACCGCCTATAGACTCTA
TAGGCACACCCCTTTGGCTCTTATGCATGCTATACTGTTTTTGGCTTGGGGCCTATACACCCCCGCTTCC
ATATGCTATAGGTGATGGTATAGCTTAGCCTATAGGTGTGGGTTATTGACCATTATTGACCACTCCCCTA
TTGGTGACGATACTTTCCATTACTAATCCATAACATGGCTCTTTGCCACAACTATCTCTATTGGCTATAT
GCCAATACTCTGTCCTTCAGAGACTGACACGGACTCTGTATTTTTACAGGATGGGGTCCCATTTATTATT
TACAAATTCACATATACAACAACGCCGTCCCCCGTGCCCGCAGTTTTTATTAAACATAGCGTGGGATCTC
CACGCGAATCTCGGGTACGTGTTCCGGACATGGGCTCTTCTCCGGTAGCGGCGGAGCTTCCACATCCGAG
CCCTGGTCCCATGCCTCCAGCGGCTCATGGTCGCTCGGCAGCTCCTTGCTCCTAACAGTGGAGGCCAGAC
TTAGGCACAGCACAATGCCCACCACCACCAGTGTGCCGCACAAGGCCGTGGCGGTAGGGTATGTGTCTGA
AAATGAGCTCGGAGATTGGGCTCGCACCGCTGACGCAGATGGAAGACTTAAGGCAGCGGCAGAAGAAGAT
GCAGGCAGCTGAGTTGTTGTATTCTGATAAGAGTCAGAGGTAACTCCCGTTGCGGTGCTGTTAACGGTGG
AGGGCAGTGTAGTCTGAGCAGTACTCGTTGCTGCCGCGCGCGCCACCAGACATAATAGCTGACAGACTAA
CAGACTGTTCCTTTCCATGGGTCTTTTCTGCAGAAGCTTGAATTCTCGAGGATCCGCGGCCGCGCCACCA
TGTGGACCCCGCGAGTGCCCCCTCCACGCCCGGCCCTGTCGTTTTTCCTGCTGTTGCTCCTGGGGGTCAC
CTATGGCCTTTTCCCAGAAGAACCACCTCCACTCAGCGTGGCTCCCAGGGACTACTTGAGCCACTATCCC
GTGTTCGTGGGCAGCGGGCCTGGTCGTCTGACCGCTGCGGAGGGTGCTGAGGACCTCAACATCCAGAGAG
TGCTACGTGTTAACAGGACACTGTTCATTGGGGACAGAGATAACCTGTACCAAGTAGAACTGGAGCCATC
CACTTCCACGGAGCTGCGATATCAGAGGAAGCTGACCTGGCGCTCCAACCCCAGTGACATCGATGTGTGT
CGAATGAAGGGCAAGCAAGAGGGTGAGTGTCGGAACTTTGTCAAGGTGCTCCTGCTTCGCGATGAGTCCA
CGCTGTTCGTGTGCGGCTCCAATGCGTTCAATCCCATCTGCGCCAATTACAGTATGGACACACTGCAGCT
TCTTGGTGACAGCATCAGCGGTATGGCCCGCTGCCCCTATGACCCCAAACATGCCAATGTCGCCCTCTTC
TCAGATGGGATGCTCTTCACAGCCACGGTGACTGACTTCCTAGCCATCGACGCTGTTATCTACCGCAGCC
TTGGGGACCGGCCCACACTGCGCACAGTAAAGCACGACTCCAAGTGGTTTAAAGAGCCGTACTTTGTGCA
TGCAGTGGAGTGGGGAAGCCACGTCTATTTCTTCTTCCGGGAGATCGCCATGGAGTTTAACTACCTGGAA
AAGGTGGTGGTGTCTCGAGTGGCCCGTGTGTGCAAGAATGACGTGGGCGGCTCGCCACGAGTGCTGGAGA
AGCAGTGGACTTCCTTCCTGAAGGCCCGGCTCAACTGCTCAGTGCCAGGGGATTCACACTTCTACTTCAA
CGTCCTGCAGGCTGTGACGGGCGTGGTGAGCCTGGGTGGTCGTCCGGTGATCCTCGCTGTCTTCTCAACT
CCTAGCAACAGCATCCCCGGCTCAGCCGTCTGCGCCTTTGACATGAACCAAGTGGCTGCTGTGTTTGAAG
GCCGCTTCCGGGAACAGAAGTCGCCTGAGTCGATCTGGACACCAGTGCCTGAAGACCAAGTGCCACGGCC
CAGGCCTGGGTGCTGCGCGGCACCTGGCATGCAGTACAACGCGTCCAGTGCCCTCCCTGACGAGATCCTC
AACTTTGTAAAGACCCACCCACTGATGGATGAGGCAGTACCTTCCCTGGGTCACTCGCCGTGGATTGTGA
GAACTCTGATGCGGCACCAGCTGACCCGAGTGGCTGTGGATGTGGGTGCGGGTCCATGGGGCAATCAGAC
AATAGTCTTCCTTGGCTCCGAGGCTGGCACAGTCCTCAAATTTCTTGTGAAGCCCAACGCCAGTGTCTCA
GGGACCACAGGGCCCAGCATCTTTTTGGAGGAGTTTGAGACCTACCGGCCAGACGGCGCGCCTGGATCTT
CCGGAATCATCCCAGTTGAGGAGGAGAACCCGGACTTCTGGAACCGCGAGGCAGCCGAGGCCCTGGGTGC
CGCCAAGAAGCTGCAGCCTGCACAGACAGCCGCCAAGAACCTCATCATCTTCCTGGGCGATGGGATGGGG
GTGTCTACGGTGACAGCTGCCAGGATCCTAAAAGGGCAGAAGAAGGACAAACTGGGGCCTGAGATACCCC
TGGCCATGGACCGCTTCCCATATGTGGCTCTGTCCAAGACATACAATGTAGACAAACATGTGCCAGACAG
TGGAGCCACAGCCACGGCCTACCTGTGCGGGGTCAAGGGCAACTTCCAGACCATTGGCTTGAGTGCAGCC
GCCCGCTTTAACCAGTGCAACACGACACGCGGCAACGAGGTCATCTCCGTGATGAATCGGGCCAAGAAAG
CAGGGAAGTCAGTGGGAGTGGTAACCACCACACGAGTGCAGCACGCCTCGCCAGCCGGCACCTACGCCCA
CACGGTGAACCGCAACTGGTACTCGGACGCCGACGTGCCTGCCTCGGCCCGCCAGGAGGGGTGCCAGGAC
ATCGCTACGCAGCTCATCTCCAACATGGACATTGACGTGATCCTAGGTGGGGGCCGAAAGTACATGTTTC
GCATGGGAACCCCAGACCCTGAGTACCCAGATGACTACAGCCAAGGTGGGACCAGGCTGGACGGGAAGAA
TCTGGTGCAGGAATGGCTGGCGAAGCGCCAGGGTGCCCGGTACGTGTGGAACCGCACTGAGCTCATGCAG
GCTTCCCTGGACCCGTCTGTGGCCCATCTCATGGGTCTCTTTGAGCCTGGAGACATGAAATACGAGATCC
ACCGAGACTCCACACTGGACCCCTCCCTGATGGAGATGACAGAGGCTGCCCTGCGCCTGCTGAGCAGGAA
CCCCCGCGGCTTCTTCCTCTTCGTGGAGGGTGGTCGCATCGACCATGGTCATCATGAAAGCAGGGCTTAC
CGGGCACTGACTGAGACGATCATGTTCGACGACGCCATTGAGAGGGCGGGCCAGCTCACCAGCGAGGAGG
ACACGCTGAGCCTCGTCACTGCCGACCACTCCCACGTCTTCTCCTTCGGAGGCTACCCCCTGCGAGGGAG
CTCCATCTTCGGGCTGGCCCCTGGCAAGGCCCGGGACAGGAAGGCCTACACGGTCCTCCTATACGGAAAC
GGTCCAGGCTATGTGCTCAAGGACGGCGCCCGGCCGGATGTTACCGAGAGCGAGAGCGGGAGCCCCGAGT
ATCGGCAGCAGTCAGCAGTGCCCCTGGACGAAGAGACCCACGCAGGCGAGGACGTGGCGGTGTTCGCGCG
CGGCCCGCAGGCGCACCTGGTTCACGGCGTGCAGGAGCAGACCTTCATAGCGCACGTCATGGCCTTCGCC
GCCTGCCTGGAGCCCTACACCGCCTGCGACCTGGCGCCCCCCGCCGGCACCACCGACGCCGCGCACCCGG
GTCATCATCACCATCACCATTAATCTAGAGATCTTATTAAAGCAGAACTTGTTTATTGCAGCTTATAATG
GTTACAAATAAAGCAATAGCATCACAAATTTCACAAATAAAGCATTTTTTTCACTGCATTCTAGTTGTGG
TTTGTCCAAACTCATCAATGTATCTTATCATGTCTGGTCGACTCTAGCTAGACTCTTCCGCTTCCTCGCT
CACTGACTCGCTGCGCTCGGTCGTTCGGCTGCGGCGAGCGGTATCAGCTCACTCAAAGGCGGTAATACGG
TTATCCACAGAATCAGGGGATAACGCAGGAAAGAACATGTGAGCAAAAGGCCAGCAAAAGGCCAGGAACC
GTAAAAAGGCCGCGTTGCTGGCGTTTTTCCATAGGCTCCGCCCCCCTGACGAGCATCACAAAAATCGACG
CTCAAGTCAGAGGTGGCGAAACCCGACAGGACTATAAAGATACCAGGCGTTTCCCCCTGGAAGCTCCCTC
GTGCGCTCTCCTGTTCCGACCCTGCCGCTTACCGGATACCTGTCCGCCTTTCTCCCTTCGGGAAGCGTGG
CGCTTTCTCATAGCTCACGCTGTAGGTATCTCAGTTCGGTGTAGGTCGTTCGCTCCAAGCTGGGCTGTGT
GCACGAACCCCCCGTTCAGCCCGACCGCTGCGCCTTATCCGGTAACTATCGTCTTGAGTCCAACCCGGTA
AGACACGACTTATCGCCACTGGCAGCAGCCACTGGTAACAGGATTAGCAGAGCGAGGTATGTAGGCGGTG
CTACAGAGTTCTTGAAGTGGTGGCCTAACTACGGCTACACTAGAAGAACAGTATTTGGTATCTGCGCTCT
GCTGAAGCCAGTTACCTTCGGAAAAAGAGTTGGTAGCTCTTGATCCGGCAAACAAACCACCGCTGGTAGC
GGTGGTTTTTTTGTTTGCAAGCAGCAGATTACGCGCAGAAAAAAAGGATCTCAAGAAGATCCTTTGATCT
TTTCTACGGGGTCTGACGCTCAGTGGAACGAAAACTCACGTTAAGGGATTTTGGTCATGAGATTATCAAA
AAGGATCTTCACCTAGATCCTTTTAAATTAAAAATGAAGTTTTAAATCAATCTAAAGTATATATGAGTAA
ACTTGGTCTGACAGTTACCAATGCTTAATCAGTGAGGCACCTATCTCAGCGATCTGTCTATTTCGTTCAT
CCATAGTTGCCTGACTCCCCGTCGTGTAGATAACTACGATACGGGAGGGCTTACCATCTGGCCCCAGTGC
TGCAATGATACCGCGAGACCCACGCTCACCGGCTCCAGATTTATCAGCAATAAACCAGCCAGCCGGAAGG
GCCGAGCGCAGAAGTGGTCCTGCAACTTTATCCGCCTCCATCCAGTCTATTAATTGTTGCCGGGAAGCTA
GAGTAAGTAGTTCGCCAGTTAATAGTTTGCGCAACGTTGTTGCCATTGCTACAGGCATCGTGGTGTCACG
CTCGTCGTTTGGTATGGCTTCATTCAGCTCCGGTTCCCAACGATCAAGGCGAGTTACATGATCCCCCATG
TTGTGCAAAAAAGCGGTTAGCTCCTTCGGTCCTCCGATCGTTGTCAGAAGTAAGTTGGCCGCAGTGTTAT
CACTCATGGTTATGGCAGCACTGCATAATTCTCTTACTGTCATGCCATCCGTAAGATGCTTTTCTGTGAC
TGGTGAGTACTCAACCAAGTCATTCTGAGAATAGTGTATGCGGCGACCGAGTTGCTCTTGCCCGGCGTCA
ATACGGGATAATACCGCGCCACATAGCAGAACTTTAAAAGTGCTCATCATTGGAAAACGTTCTTCGGGGC
GAAAACTCTCAAGGATCTTACCGCTGTTGAGATCCAGTTCGATGTAACCCACTCGTGCACCCAACTGATC
TTCAGCATCTTTTACTTTCACCAGCGTTTCTGGGTGAGCAAAAACAGGAAGGCAAAATGCCGCAAAAAAG
GGAATAAGGGCGACACGGAAATGTTGAATACTCATACTCTTCCTTTTTCAATATTATTGAAGCATTTATC
AGGGTTATTGTCTCATGAGCGGATACATATTTGAATGTATTTAGAAAAATAAACAAATAGGGGTTCCGCG
CACATTTCCCCGAAAAGTGCCACCTGACGTCTAAGAAACCATTATTATCATGACATTAACCTATAAAAAT
AGGCGTATCACGAGGCCCTTTCGTCTCGCGCGTTTCGGTGATGACGGTGAAAACCTCTGACACATGCAGC
TCCCGGAGGAATGTGTGTCAGTTAGGGTGTGGAAAGTCCCCAGGCTCCCCAGGCAGGCAGAAGTATGCAA
AGCATGCATCTCAATTAGTCAGCAACCAGGTGTGGAAAGTCCCCAGGCTCCCCAGCAGGCAGAAGTATGC
AAAGCATGCATCTCAATTAGTCAGCAACCATAGTCCCGCCCCTAACTCCGCCCATCCCGCCCCTAACTCC
GCCCAGTTCCGCCCATTCTCCGCCCCATGGCTGACTAATTTTTTTTATTTATGCAGAGGCCGAGGCCGCC
TCTGCCTCTGAGCTATTCCAGAAGTAGTGAGGAGGCTTTTTTGGAGGCCTAGGCTTTTGCAAAAAGCTCC
CGGGAGCTTGTATATCCATTTTCGTCCCGGAGACGGTCACAGCTTGTCTGTAAGCGGATGCCGGGAGCAG
ACAAGCCCGTCAGGGCGCGTCAGCGGGTGTTGGCGGGTGTCGGGGCTGGCTTAACTATGCGGCATCAGAG
CAGATTGTACTGAGAGTGCACCATATGCGGTGTGAAATACCGCACAGATGCGTAAGGAGAAAATACCGCA
TCAGGAAATTGTAAGCGTTAATATTTTGTTAAAATTCGCGTTAAATTTTTGTTAAATCAGCTCATTTTTT
AACCAATAGGCCGAAATCGGCAAAATCCCTTATAAATCAAAAGAATAGACCGAGATAGGGT
[37 nt withheld, positions 7482-7518]
AAAGAACGTGGACTCCAACGTCAAAGG
[49 nt withheld, positions 7546-7594]
T
[91 nt withheld, positions 7596-7686]
G
[124 nt withheld, positions 7688-7811]
CCATTCGCCATTCAGGCTGCGCAACTGTTGGGAAGGGCGATCGGTGCGGGCCTCTTCGCTATTACGCCAG
CTGGCGAAAGGGGGATGTGCTGCAAGGCGATTAAGTTGGGTAACGCCAGGGTTTTCCCAGTCACGACGTT
GTAAAACGACGGCCAGTGAATT
Features (pLannotate 1.2.2; 14 found; start..end, strand, type, name):
     25..408     +  enhancer       CMV enhancer: human cytomegalovirus immediate early enhancer
    410..609     +  promoter       CMV promoter: human cytomegalovirus (CMV) immediate early promoter
    748..1573    +  intron         CMV intron A: human cytomegalovirus intron A (Chapman et al., 1991)
   1610..3085    +  CDS            Sema6b (fragment): SEM6B_MOUSE - Also known as Seman. Experimental evidence at protein level: Swiss-Prot protein existence level 1. Functions as a cell surface repellent for mossy fibers of developping neurons in the hippocampus where it plays a role in axon guidance (PubMed:20484647). May function through the PLXNA4 receptor expressed by mossy cell axons (PubMed:20484647). From Mus musculus (Mouse).
   3086..4537    +  CDS            SEAP: secreted alkaline phosphatase from human placenta The natural enzyme has a C-terminal transmembrane sequence that is replaced by a GPI anchor.
   4596..4717    +  polyA_signal   SV40 poly(A) signal: SV40 polyadenylation signal
   4926..5514    -  rep_origin     ori: high-copy-number ColE1/pMB1/pBR322/pUC origin of replication
   5685..6545    -  CDS            AmpR: β-lactamase; bla; confers resistance to ampicillin, carbenicillin, and related antibiotics
   6546..6650    -  promoter       AmpR promoter: bla
   6745..6780    +  CDS            rop (fragment): Rop protein, which maintains plasmids at low copy number; rop
   6803..7133    +  promoter       SV40 promoter: SV40 enhancer and early promoter
   7256..7355    +  misc_feature   bom (fragment): basis of mobility region from pBR322
   7383..7811    -  rep_origin     f1 ori (sequence partly withheld): f1 bacteriophage origin of replication; arrow indicates direction of (+) strand synthesis
   7815..7972    -  CDS            lacZα (fragment): LacZα fragment of β-galactosidase; lacZ fragment
