[The description below was written by a language model from this plasmid's Addgene catalogue record and pLannotate feature annotations shown in this document.]
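Description:
Sema6b(S)-AP-His is a mammalian expression plasmid built on the pCMVi-SV40ori backbone that produces a soluble, tagged form of the mouse semaphorin 6B ectodomain. It is propagated in E. coli as a high-copy plasmid through a ColE1/pUC-type origin and selected with ampicillin via the β-lactamase gene. The annotated sequence also contains an f1 phage origin and short remnants of rop, bom and lacZα, which are leftovers of earlier vector lineages rather than functional parts. An SV40 enhancer/early promoter region is present outside the expression cassette. As the backbone name suggests, it supplies the SV40 origin, which allows episomal amplification in cells that express large T antigen.

The expression cassette is driven by the human CMV immediate-early enhancer and promoter, followed by CMV intron A, an element commonly included to raise transcript processing and expression levels. Downstream, cloned between NotI and AscI sites, is a roughly 1.5 kb fragment of Sema6b encoding the extracellular region, truncated at the extracellular domain cleavage site (the "short" version denoted by the S in the name). This is fused in frame at its C terminus to human placental secreted alkaline phosphatase and a 6X histidine tag, both supplied by the backbone. The His tag is recorded in the catalogue fields but not separately annotated in the feature table. An SV40 polyadenylation signal terminates the transcript.

The secreted fusion protein carries an enzymatic reporter for colorimetric detection of binding, while the His tag permits capture or purification. The construct comes from an extracellular biochemical interaction screen of cell-surface recognition molecules in the retina.
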