Addgene plasmid #72040: Sema6b(S)-AP-His
Purpose: Expresses the extracellular region of the Sema6B protein (truncated at extracellular domain cleavage site; ie, short), C-terminally fused to alkaline phosphatase + 6X histidine tag.
Depositing lab: Woj Wojtowicz. Depositing organization: University of California, Berkeley. Publication: An extracellular biochemical screen reveals that FLRTs and Unc5s mediate neuronal subtype recognition in the retina. Visser JJ, Cheng Y, Perry SC, Chastain AB, Parsa B, Masri SS, Ray TA, Kay JN, Wojtowicz WM. Elife. 2015 Dec 3;4. pii: e08149. doi: 10.7554/eLife.08149. PubMed 26633812.
Backbone
  Vector backbone: pCMVi-SV40ori
  Vector type: Mammalian Expression
Growth in bacteria
  Bacterial resistance: Ampicillin, 100 μg/mL
  Growth temperature: 37°C
  Growth strain: DH5alpha
  Copy number: High Copy
Gene/Insert
  Gene/Insert name: Sema6b (alt names: Semaphorin 6B; VIb; Sema; Seman; semaZ; NCBI gene ID 20359; Reference sequence NM_013662.2)
  Species: M. musculus (mouse)
  Insert size (bp): 1455
  Entrez Gene: Sema6b (a.k.a. Sema, Seman, VIb, semaZ)
  Promoter: CMV
  Tag / fusion protein: AP-His (C terminal on backbone)
  Cloning method: Restriction Enzyme; 5′ cloning site NotI (not destroyed); 3′ cloning site AscI (not destroyed)
  Sequencing primers: 5′ GTCAGAGGTAACTCCCGTTGC; 3′ GAGGTTCTTGGCGGCTGTC
Terms and licenses: Academic/Nonprofit Terms; Industry Terms: Not Available to Industry
How to cite: Sema6b(S)-AP-His was a gift from Woj Wojtowicz (Addgene plasmid # 72040 ; http://n2t.net/addgene:72040 ; RRID:Addgene_72040)
