>Addgene plasmid #72040 | Sema6b(S)-AP-His | addgene partial sequence | sequence record 137631 | pMRB101-F 5'-aagatgcaggcagctgagtt-3'
ACGGTGGAGGGCAGTGTAGTCTGAGCAGTACTCGTTGCTGCCGCGCGCGCCACCAGACATAATAGCTGAC
AGACTAACAGACTGTTCCTTTCCATGGGTCTTTTCTGCAGAAGCTTGAATTCTCGAGGATCCGCGGCCGC
GCCACCATGTGGACCCCGCGAGTGCCCCCTCCACGCCCGGCCCTGTCGTTTTTCCTGCTGTTGCTCCTGG
GGGTCACCTATGGCCTTTTCCCAGAAGAACCACCTCCACTCAGCGTGGCTCCCAGGGACTACTTGAGCCA
CTATCCCGTGTTCGTGGGCAGCGGGCCTGGTCGTCTGACCGCTGCGGAGGGTGCTGAGGACCTCAACATC
CAGAGAGTGCTACGTGTTAACAGGACACTGTTCATTGGGGACAGAGATAACCTGTACCAAGTAGAACTGG
AGCCATCCACTTCCACGGAGCTGCGATATCAGAGGAAGCTGACCTGGCGCTCCAACCCCAGTGACATCGA
TGTGTGTCGAATGAAGGGCAAGCAAGAGGGTGAGTGTCGGAACTTTGTCAAGGTGCTCCTGCTTCGCGAT
GAGTCCACGCTGTTCGTGTGCGGCTCCAATGCGTTCAATCCCATCTGCGCCAATTACAGTATGGACACAC
TGCAGCTTCTTGGTGACAGCATCAGCGGTATGGCCCGCTGCCCCTATGACCCCAAACATGCCAATGTCGC
CCTCTTCTCAGATGGGATGCTCTTCACAGCCACGGTGACTGACTTCCTAGCCATCGACGCTGTTATCTAC
CGCAGCCTTGGGGACCGGCCCACACTGCGCACAGTAAAGCACGACTCCAAGTGGTTTAAAGAGCCGTACT
TTGTGCATGCAGTG
