>Addgene plasmid #72040 | Sema6b(S)-AP-His | addgene partial sequence | sequence record 137632 | SV40pA-R 5'-GAAATTTGTGATGCTATTGC-3'
ATAAGATCTCTAGATTAATGGTGATGGTGATGATGACCCGGGTGCGCGGCGTCGGTGGTGCCGGCGGGGG
GCGCCAGGTCGCAGGCGGTGTAGGGCTCCAGGCAGGCGGCGAAGGCCATGACGTGCGCTATGAAGGTCTG
CTCCTGCACGCCGTGAACCAGGTGCGCCTGCGGGCCGCGCGCGAACACCGCCACGTCCTCGCCTGCGTGG
GTCTCTTCGTCCAGGGGCACTGCTGACTGCTGCCGATACTCGGGGCTCCCGCTCTCGCTCTCGGTAACAT
CCGGCCGGGCGCCGTCCTTGAGCACATAGCCTGGACCGTTTCCGTATAGGAGGACCGTGTAGGCCTTCCT
GTCCCGGGCCTTGCCAGGGGCCAGCCCGAAGATGGAGCTCCCTCGCAGGGGGTAGCCTCCGAAGGAGAAG
ACGTGGGAGTGGTCGGCAGTGACGAGGCTCAGCGTGTCCTCCTCGCTGGTGAGCTGGCCCGCCCTCTCAA
TGGCGTCGTCGAACATGATCGTCTCAGTCAGTGCCCGGTAAGCCCTGCTTTCATGATGACCATGGTCGAT
GCGACCACCCTCCACGAAGAGGAAGAAGCCGCGGGGGTTCCTGCTCAGCAGGCGCAGGGCAGCCTCTGTC
ATCTCCATCAGGGAGGGGTCCAGTGTGGAGTCTCGGTGGATCTCGTATTTCATGTCTCCAGGCTCAAAGA
GACCCATGAGATGGGTCACAGACGGGTCCAGGGAAGCCTGCATGAGCTCAGTGCGGTTCCACACATACCG
GGCACCCTGGCGCTTCGCCAGCCATTCCTGCACCAGATTCTTCCCGTCCAGCCTGGTCCCACCTTGGCTG
TAGTCATCTGG
